Addgene plasmid #115519: pGL3-U6-XsgRNA-ccdB-EF1a-Puromycin
Purpose: To construct multiple sgRNA expression vector for CRISPR
Depositing lab: Xingxu Huang. Depositing organization: ShanghaiTech University.
Backbone
  Vector backbone: pGL3-U6-sgRNA-EF1a-puromycin
  Vector type: CRISPR
  Selectable markers: Puromycin
Growth in bacteria
  Bacterial resistance: Ampicillin, 100 μg/mL
  Growth temperature: 37°C
  Growth strain: DB3.1
  Copy number: High Copy
Gene/Insert
  Gene/Insert name: ccdB-sgRNA scaffold
  Cloning method: Gibson Cloning
  Sequencing primers: 5′ ccdB-fwd
Terms and licenses: Academic/Nonprofit Terms; Industry Terms: Not Available to Industry
How to cite: pGL3-U6-XsgRNA-ccdB-EF1a-Puromycin was a gift from Xingxu Huang (Addgene plasmid # 115519 ; http://n2t.net/addgene:115519 ; RRID:Addgene_115519)
