[The description below was written by a language model from this plasmid's Addgene catalogue record and pLannotate feature annotations shown in this document.]
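Description:
pGL3-U6-XsgRNA-ccdB-EF1a-Puromycin is a 7.1 kb mammalian CRISPR guide-RNA cloning vector built on the pGL3-U6-sgRNA-EF1a-puromycin backbone and intended as a recipient for assembling multiple-sgRNA expression constructs. In bacteria it replicates from a high-copy ColE1/pUC-type origin and is selected with ampicillin through the bla gene. An f1 origin is also present, along with the synthetic poly(A) signal and transcriptional pause site typical of pGL3-family backbones, which limit read-through from upstream plasmid sequence.

The working region begins with the human U6 RNA polymerase III promoter, followed by a stuffer cassette carrying a chloramphenicol acetyltransferase gene with its bacterial promoters, a ccdA fragment and an intact ccdB toxin gene, and then the Streptococcus pyogenes Cas9 guide RNA scaffold. Because CcdB poisons DNA gyrase in ordinary E. coli, the uncut vector must be maintained in a ccdB-tolerant strain (DB3.1 is recorded). Replacing the cassette with guide sequences or guide arrays allows counterselection against parental plasmid in standard strains. The record lists Gibson cloning as the cloning method, but does not detail how multiple guides are arranged or which sites release the stuffer.

Downstream, a human EF-1α promoter with its intron drives puromycin N-acetyltransferase, terminated near an SV40 poly(A) signal, so transfected mammalian cells can be enriched with puromycin. A cPPT/CTS element and short Rev and Nef fragments appear to be remnants of a lentiviral source for these cassettes. No LTRs or packaging signal are annotated, so the plasmid appears suited to transfection rather than viral packaging. No Cas9 is encoded, so the nuclease must be supplied separately. The depositor and sequencing-derived records agree in length and in essentially all annotations.
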