Features (pLannotate 1.2.2; 22 found; start..end, strand, type, name):
      6..22      +  CDS            Rev (fragment): human immunodeficiency virus 1 (HIV-1) Rev protein; rev; enhances nuclear export of unspliced and incompletely spliced viral mRNAs
     72..312     +  promoter       U6 promoter: RNA polymerase III promoter for human U6 snRNA
    349..379     +  promoter       lac UV5 promoter: E. coli lac promoter with an "up" mutation
    403..432     +  promoter       cat promoter (fragment): promoter of the E. coli cat gene encoding chloramphenicol acetyltransferase
    433..1092    +  CDS            CmR: chloramphenicol acetyltransferase; cat; confers resistance to chloramphenicol
   1271..1429    +  CDS            ccdA (fragment): CCDA_ECO57 - Also known as H, letA. Experimental evidence at protein level: Swiss-Prot protein existence level 1. Antitoxin component of a type II toxin-antitoxin (TA) system which inhibits the post-segregational killing (PSK) of plasmid-free cells, also referred to as a plasmid addiction system. Binds to and blocks the activity of CcdB; will also remove bound CcdB protein from the CcdB-GyrA complex by forming a CcdA-CcdB complex, a process termed rejuvenation. Functions as a transcriptional corepressor for the ccdAB operon, repression also requires CcdB (By similarity). From Escherichia coli
   1434..1736    +  CDS            ccdB: CCDB_ECOLI - Also known as G, letB, letD. Experimental evidence at protein level: Swiss-Prot protein existence level 1. Toxic component of a type II toxin-antitoxin (TA) system, functioning in plasmid maintainence. Responsible for the post- segregational killing (PSK) of plasmid-free cells, also referred to as a plasmid addiction system. Half-life of over 2 hours. Cell killing by CcdB is accompanied by filamentation, defects in chromosome and plasmid segregation, defects in cell division, formation of anucleate cells, decreased DNA synthesis and plasmid loss. Interferes with the activity of DN
   1788..1863    +  misc_RNA       gRNA scaffold: guide RNA scaffold for the Streptococcus pyogenes CRISPR/Cas9 system
   1961..2078    +  misc_feature   cPPT/CTS: central polypurine tract and central termination sequence of HIV-1
   2125..3306    +  promoter       EF-1α promoter: strong constitutive promoter for human elongation factor EF-1α
   3326..3925    +  CDS            PuroR (fragment): puromycin N-acetyltransferase; pac from Streptomyces; confers resistance to puromycin
   3968..4036    +  CDS            nef (fragment): NEF_HV1Z2 - Experimental evidence at protein level: Swiss-Prot protein existence level 1. Extracellular Nef protein targets CD4(+) T-lymphocytes for apoptosis by interacting with CXCR4 surface receptors. From Human immunodeficiency virus type 1 group M subtype D (isolate Z2/CDC-Z34) (HIV-1).
   4072..4193    -  polyA_signal   SV40 poly(A) signal: SV40 polyadenylation signal
   4216..4284    -  CDS            large T antigen (fragment): large T antigen from SV40 (simian virus 40)
   4300..4432    +  CDS            TcR (fragment): tetracycline efflux protein; tet; confers resistance to tetracycline
   4612..5200    -  rep_origin     ori: high-copy-number ColE1/pMB1/pBR322/pUC origin of replication
   5371..6231    -  CDS            AmpR: β-lactamase; bla; confers resistance to ampicillin, carbenicillin, and related antibiotics
   6232..6336    -  promoter       AmpR promoter: bla
   6363..6818    +  rep_origin     f1 ori (sequence partly withheld): f1 bacteriophage origin of replication; arrow indicates direction of (+) strand synthesis
   6823..6890    -  CDS            lacZα (fragment): LacZα fragment of β-galactosidase; lacZ fragment
   6949..6997    +  polyA_signal   poly(A) signal: synthetic polyadenylation signal
   7011..7102    +  misc_feature   pause site: RNA polymerase II transcriptional pause signal from the human α2 globin gene
>Addgene plasmid #115519 | pGL3-U6-XsgRNA-ccdB-EF1a-Puromycin | depositor full sequence | sequence record 217844 | pGL3-U6-XsgRNA-ccdB-EF1a-Puromycin sequence 7109 bps
GGTACCGATTAGTGAACGGATCTCGACGGTATCGATCACGAGACTAGCCTCGAGCGGCCGCCCCCTTCAC
CGAGGGCCTATTTCCCATGATTCCTTCATATTTGCATATACGATACAAGGCTGTTAGAGAGATAATTGGA
ATTAATTTGACTGTAAACACAAAGATATTAGTACAAAATACGTGACGTAGAAAGTAATAATTTCTTGGGT
AGTTTGCAGTTTTAAAATTATGTTTTAAAATGGACTATCATATGCTTACCGTAACTTGAAAGTATTTCGA
TTTCTTGGCTTTATATATCTTGTGGAAAGGACGAAACACCGGGAGACGCCGCATTAGGCACCCCAGGCTT
TACACTTTATGCTTCCGGCTCGTATAATGTGTGGATTTTGAGTTAGGATCCGTCGAGATTTTCAGGAGCT
AAGGAAGCTAAAATGGAGAAAAAAATCACTGGATATACCACCGTTGATATATCCCAATGGCATCGTAAAG
AACATTTTGAGGCATTTCAGTCAGTTGCTCAATGTACCTATAACCAGACCGTTCAGCTGGATATTACGGC
CTTTTTAAAGACCGTAAAGAAAAATAAGCACAAGTTTTATCCGGCCTTTATTCACATTCTTGCCCGCCTG
ATGAATGCTCATCCGGAATTCCGTATGGCAATGAAAGACGGTGAGCTGGTGATATGGGATAGTGTTCACC
CTTGTTACACCGTTTTCCATGAGCAAACTGAAACGTTTTCATCGCTCTGGAGTGAATACCACGACGATTT
CCGGCAGTTTCTACACATATATTCGCAAGATGTGGCGTGTTACGGTGAAAACCTGGCCTATTTCCCTAAA
GGGTTTATTGAGAATATGTTTTTCGTCTCAGCCAATCCCTGGGTGAGTTTCACCAGTTTTGATTTAAACG
TGGCCAATATGGACAACTTCTTCGCCCCCGTTTTCACCATGGGCAAATATTATACGCAAGGCGACAAGGT
GCTGATGCCGCTGGCGATTCAGGTTCATCATGCCGTTTGTGATGGCTTCCATGTCGGCAGAATGCTTAAT
GAATTACAACAGTACTGCGATGAGTGGCAGGGCGGGGCGTAAAGATCTGGATCCGGCTTACTAAAAGCCA
GATAACAGTATGCGTATTTGCGCGCTGATTTTTGCGGTATAAGAATATATACTGATATGTATACCCGAAG
TATGTCAAAAAGAGGTATGCTATGAAGCAGCGTATTACAGTGACAGTTGACAGCGACAGCTATCAGTTGC
TCAAGGCATATATGATGTCAATATCTCCGGTCTGGTAAGCACAACCATGCAGAATGAAGCCCGTCGTCTG
CGTGCCGAACGCTGGAAAGCGGAAAATCAGGAAGGGATGGCTGAGGTCGCCCGGTTTATTGAAATGAACG
GCTCTTTTGCTGACGAGAACAGGGGCTGGTGAAATGCAGTTTAAGGTTTACACCTATAAAAGAGAGAGCC
GTTATCGTCTGTTTGTGGATGTACAGAGTGATATTATTGACACGCCCGGGCGACGGATGGTGATCCCCCT
GGCCAGTGCACGTCTGCTGTCAGATAAAGTCTCCCGTGAACTTTACCCGGTGGTGCATATCGGGGATGAA
AGCTGGCGCATGATGACCACCGATATGGCCAGTGTGCCGGTCTCCGTTATCGGGGAAGAAGTGGCTGATC
TCAGCCACCGCGAAAATGACATCAAAAACGCCATTAACCTGATGTTCTGGGGAATATAAATGTCAGGCTC
CCTTATACACAGCCAGTCTGCAGGTCGACGCGTCTCCGTTTTAGAGCTAGAAATAGCAAGTTAAAATAAG
GCTAGTCCGTTATCAACTTGAAAAAGTGGCACCGAGTCGGTGCTTTTTTTAAAGGGCCCGTCGACTGCAG
AGGCCTGCATGCAAGCTTGGCGTAATCATAAATTCTCGACCTCGAGACAAATGGCAGTATTCATCCACAA
TTTTAAAAGAAAAGGGGGGATTGGGGGGTACAGTGCAGGGGAAAGAATAGTAGACATAATAGCAACAGAC
ATACAAACTAAAGAATTACAAAAACAAATTACAAAAATTCAAAATTTTCGGGTTTATTACAGGGACAGCA
GAGATCCACTTTGGCCGCCGTGAGGCTCCGGTGCCCGTCAGTGGGCAGAGCGCACATCGCCCACAGTCCC
CGAGAAGTTGGGGGGAGGGGTCGGCAATTGAACCGGTGCCTAGAGAAGGTGGCGCGGGGTAAACTGGGAA
AGTGATGTCGTGTACTGGCTCCGCCTTTTTCCCGAGGGTGGGGGAGAACCGTATATAAGTGCAGTAGTCG
CCGTGAACGTTCTTTTTCGCAACGGGTTTGCCGCCAGAACACAGGTAAGTGCCGTGTGTGGTTCCCGCGG
GCCTGGCCTCTTTACGGGTTATGGCCCTTGCGTGCCTTGAATTACTTCCACGCCCCTGGCTGCAGTACGT
GATTCTTGATCCCGAGCTTCGGGTTGGAAGTGGGTGGGAGAGTTCGAGGCCTTGCGCTTAAGGAGCCCCT
TCGCCTCGTGCTTGAGTTGAGGCCTGGCCTGGGCGCTGGGGCCGCCGCGTGCGAATCTGGTGGCACCTTC
GCGCCTGTCTCGCTGCTTTCGATAAGTCTCTAGCCATTTAAAATTTTTGATGACCTGCTGCGACGCTTTT
TTTCTGGCAAGATAGTCTTGTAAATGCGGGCCAAGATCTGCACACTGGTATTTCGGTTTTTGGGGCCGCG
GGCGGCGACGGGGCCCGTGCGTCCCAGCGCACATGTTCGGCGAGGCGGGGCCTGCGAGCGCGGCCACCGA
GAATCGGACGGGGGTAGTCTCAAGCTGGCCGGCCTGCTCTGGTGCCTGGCCTCGCGCCGCCGTGTATCGC
CCCGCCCTGGGCGGCAAGGCTGGCCCGGTCGGCACCAGTTGCGTGAGCGGAAAGATGGCCGCTTCCCGGC
CCTGCTGCAGGGAGCTCAAAATGGAGGACGCGGCGCTCGGGAGAGCGGGCGGGTGAGTCACCCACACAAA
GGAAAAGGGCCTTTCCGTCCTCAGCCGTCGCTTCATGTGACTCCACGGAGTACCGGGCGCCGTCCAGGCA
CCTCGATTAGTTCTCGAGCTTTTGGAGTACGTCGTCTTTAGGTTGGGGGGAGGGGTTTTATGCGATGGAG
TTTCCCCACACTGAGTGGGTGGAGACTGAAGTTAGGCCAGCTTGGCACTTGATGTAATTCTCCTTGGAAT
TTGCCCTTTTTGAGTTTGGATCTTGGTTCATTCTCAAGCCTCAGACAGTGGTTCAAAGTTTTTTTCTTCC
ATTTCAGGTGTCGTGAGGATCCACCGGAGCTTACCATGACCGAGTACAAGCCCACGGTGCGCCTCGCCAC
CCGCGACGACGTCCCCAGGGCCGTACGCACCCTCGCCGCCGCGTTCGCCGACTACCCCGCCACGCGCCAC
ACCGTCGATCCGGACCGCCACATCGAGCGGGTCACCGAGCTGCAAGAACTCTTCCTCACGCGCGTCGGGC
TCGACATCGGCAAGGTGTGGGTCGCGGACGACGGCGCCGCGGTGGCGGTCTGGACCACGCCGGAGAGCGT
CGAAGCGGGGGCGGTGTTCGCCGAGATCGGCCCGCGCATGGCCGAGTTGAGCGGTTCCCGGCTGGCCGCG
CAGCAACAGATGGAAGGCCTCCTGGCGCCGCACCGGCCCAAGGAGCCCGCGTGGTTCCTGGCCACCGTCG
GCGTGTCGCCCGACCACCAGGGCAAGGGTCTGGGCAGCGCCGTCGTGCTCCCCGGAGTGGAGGCGGCCGA
GCGCGCCGGGGTGCCCGCCTTCCTGGAGACCTCCGCGCCCCGCAACCTCCCCTTCTACGAGCGGCTCGGC
TTCACCGTCACCGCCGACGTCGAGGTGCCCGAAGGACCGCGCACCTGGTGCATGACCCGCAAGCCCGGTG
CCTGACGCCCGCCCCACGACCCGCAGCGCCCGACCGAAAGGAGCGCACGACCCCATGCATCGGTACCTTT
AAGACCAATGACTTACAAGGCAGCTGTAGATCTTAGCCACTTTCTAGAGTCGGGGCGGCCGGCCGCTTCG
AGCAGACATGATAAGATACATTGATGAGTTTGGACAAACCACAACTAGAATGCAGTGAAAAAAATGCTTT
ATTTGTGAAATTTGTGATGCTATTGCTTTATTTGTAACCATTATAAGCTGCAATAAACAAGTTAACAACA
ACAATTGCATTCATTTTATGTTTCAGGTTCAGGGGGAGGTGTGGGAGGTTTTTTAAAGCAAGTAAAACCT
CTACAAATGTGGTAAAATCGATAAGGATCCGTCGACCGATGCCCTTGAGAGCCTTCAACCCAGTCAGCTC
CTTCCGGTGGGCGCGGGGCATGACTATCGTCGCCGCACTTATGACTGTCTTCTTTATCATGCAACTCGTA
GGACAGGTGCCGGCAGCGCTCTTCCGCTTCCTCGCTCACTGACTCGCTGCGCTCGGTCGTTCGGCTGCGG
CGAGCGGTATCAGCTCACTCAAAGGCGGTAATACGGTTATCCACAGAATCAGGGGATAACGCAGGAAAGA
ACATGTGAGCAAAAGGCCAGCAAAAGGCCAGGAACCGTAAAAAGGCCGCGTTGCTGGCGTTTTTCCATAG
GCTCCGCCCCCCTGACGAGCATCACAAAAATCGACGCTCAAGTCAGAGGTGGCGAAACCCGACAGGACTA
TAAAGATACCAGGCGTTTCCCCCTGGAAGCTCCCTCGTGCGCTCTCCTGTTCCGACCCTGCCGCTTACCG
GATACCTGTCCGCCTTTCTCCCTTCGGGAAGCGTGGCGCTTTCTCAATGCTCACGCTGTAGGTATCTCAG
TTCGGTGTAGGTCGTTCGCTCCAAGCTGGGCTGTGTGCACGAACCCCCCGTTCAGCCCGACCGCTGCGCC
TTATCCGGTAACTATCGTCTTGAGTCCAACCCGGTAAGACACGACTTATCGCCACTGGCAGCAGCCACTG
GTAACAGGATTAGCAGAGCGAGGTATGTAGGCGGTGCTACAGAGTTCTTGAAGTGGTGGCCTAACTACGG
CTACACTAGAAGGACAGTATTTGGTATCTGCGCTCTGCTGAAGCCAGTTACCTTCGGAAAAAGAGTTGGT
AGCTCTTGATCCGGCAAACAAACCACCGCTGGTAGCGGTGGTTTTTTTGTTTGCAAGCAGCAGATTACGC
GCAGAAAAAAAGGATCTCAAGAAGATCCTTTGATCTTTTCTACGGGGTCTGACGCTCAGTGGAACGAAAA
CTCACGTTAAGGGATTTTGGTCATGAGATTATCAAAAAGGATCTTCACCTAGATCCTTTTAAATTAAAAA
TGAAGTTTTAAATCAATCTAAAGTATATATGAGTAAACTTGGTCTGACAGTTACCAATGCTTAATCAGTG
AGGCACCTATCTCAGCGATCTGTCTATTTCGTTCATCCATAGTTGCCTGACTCCCCGTCGTGTAGATAAC
TACGATACGGGAGGGCTTACCATCTGGCCCCAGTGCTGCAATGATACCGCGAGACCCACGCTCACCGGCT
CCAGATTTATCAGCAATAAACCAGCCAGCCGGAAGGGCCGAGCGCAGAAGTGGTCCTGCAACTTTATCCG
CCTCCATCCAGTCTATTAATTGTTGCCGGGAAGCTAGAGTAAGTAGTTCGCCAGTTAATAGTTTGCGCAA
CGTTGTTGCCATTGCTACAGGCATCGTGGTGTCACGCTCGTCGTTTGGTATGGCTTCATTCAGCTCCGGT
TCCCAACGATCAAGGCGAGTTACATGATCCCCCATGTTGTGCAAAAAAGCGGTTAGCTCCTTCGGTCCTC
CGATCGTTGTCAGAAGTAAGTTGGCCGCAGTGTTATCACTCATGGTTATGGCAGCACTGCATAATTCTCT
TACTGTCATGCCATCCGTAAGATGCTTTTCTGTGACTGGTGAGTACTCAACCAAGTCATTCTGAGAATAG
TGTATGCGGCGACCGAGTTGCTCTTGCCCGGCGTCAATACGGGATAATACCGCGCCACATAGCAGAACTT
TAAAAGTGCTCATCATTGGAAAACGTTCTTCGGGGCGAAAACTCTCAAGGATCTTACCGCTGTTGAGATC
CAGTTCGATGTAACCCACTCGTGCACCCAACTGATCTTCAGCATCTTTTACTTTCACCAGCGTTTCTGGG
TGAGCAAAAACAGGAAGGCAAAATGCCGCAAAAAAGGGAATAAGGGCGACACGGAAATGTTGAATACTCA
TACTCTTCCTTTTTCAATATTATTGAAGCATTTATCAGGGTTATTGTCTCATGAGCGGATACATATTTGA
ATGTATTTAGAAAAATAAACAAATAGGGGTTCCGCGCACATTTCCCCGAAAAGTGCCACCTG
[124 nt withheld, positions 6363-6486]
C
[91 nt withheld, positions 6488-6578]
A
[49 nt withheld, positions 6580-6628]
CCTTTGACGTTGGAGTCCACGTTCTTT
[37 nt withheld, positions 6656-6692]
ACCCTATCTCGGTCTATTCTTTTGATTTATAAGGGATTTTGCCGATTTCGGCCTATTGGTTAAAAAATGA
GCTGATTTAACAAAAATTTAACGCGAATTTTAACAAAATATTAACGTTTACAATTTCCCATTCGCCATTC
AGGCTGCGCAACTGTTGGGAAGGGCGATCGGTGCGGGCCTCTTCGCTATTACGCCAGCCCAAGCTACCAT
GATAAGTAAGTAATATTAAGGTACGGGAGGTACTTGGAGCGGCCGCAATAAAATATCTTTATTTTCATTA
CATCTGTGTGTTGGTTTTTTGTGTGAATCGATAGTACTAACATACGCTCTCCATCAAAACAAAACGAAAC
AAAACAAACTAGCAAAATAGGCTGTCCCCAGTGCAAGTGCAGGTGCCAGAACATTTCTCTATCGATA
