Features (pLannotate 1.2.2; 24 found; start..end, strand, type, name):
      6..22      +  CDS            Rev (fragment): human immunodeficiency virus 1 (HIV-1) Rev protein; rev; enhances nuclear export of unspliced and incompletely spliced viral mRNAs
     72..312     +  promoter       U6 promoter: RNA polymerase III promoter for human U6 snRNA
    349..379     +  promoter       lac UV5 promoter: E. coli lac promoter with an "up" mutation
    403..432     +  promoter       cat promoter (fragment): promoter of the E. coli cat gene encoding chloramphenicol acetyltransferase
    433..1092    +  CDS            CmR: chloramphenicol acetyltransferase; cat; confers resistance to chloramphenicol
   1271..1429    +  CDS            ccdA (fragment): CCDA_ECO57 - Also known as H, letA. Experimental evidence at protein level: Swiss-Prot protein existence level 1. Antitoxin component of a type II toxin-antitoxin (TA) system which inhibits the post-segregational killing (PSK) of plasmid-free cells, also referred to as a plasmid addiction system. Binds to and blocks the activity of CcdB; will also remove bound CcdB protein from the CcdB-GyrA complex by forming a CcdA-CcdB complex, a process termed rejuvenation. Functions as a transcriptional corepressor for the ccdAB operon, repression also requires CcdB (By similarity). From Escherichia coli
   1434..1736    +  CDS            ccdB: CCDB_ECOLI - Also known as G, letB, letD. Experimental evidence at protein level: Swiss-Prot protein existence level 1. Toxic component of a type II toxin-antitoxin (TA) system, functioning in plasmid maintainence. Responsible for the post- segregational killing (PSK) of plasmid-free cells, also referred to as a plasmid addiction system. Half-life of over 2 hours. Cell killing by CcdB is accompanied by filamentation, defects in chromosome and plasmid segregation, defects in cell division, formation of anucleate cells, decreased DNA synthesis and plasmid loss. Interferes with the activity of DN
   1788..1863    +  misc_RNA       gRNA scaffold: guide RNA scaffold for the Streptococcus pyogenes CRISPR/Cas9 system
   1961..2078    +  misc_feature   cPPT/CTS: central polypurine tract and central termination sequence of HIV-1
   2143..2354    +  promoter       EF-1α core promoter: core promoter for human elongation factor EF-1α
   2355..2468    +  intron         EF-1α intron A (fragment): intron upstream of the start codon of human EF-1α
   3094..3297    +  intron         EF-1α intron A: truncated intron upstream of the start codon of human EF-1α
   3326..3925    +  CDS            PuroR (fragment): puromycin N-acetyltransferase; pac from Streptomyces; confers resistance to puromycin
   3968..4036    +  CDS            nef (fragment): NEF_HV1Z2 - Experimental evidence at protein level: Swiss-Prot protein existence level 1. Extracellular Nef protein targets CD4(+) T-lymphocytes for apoptosis by interacting with CXCR4 surface receptors. From Human immunodeficiency virus type 1 group M subtype D (isolate Z2/CDC-Z34) (HIV-1).
   4072..4193    -  polyA_signal   SV40 poly(A) signal: SV40 polyadenylation signal
   4216..4284    -  CDS            large T antigen (fragment): large T antigen from SV40 (simian virus 40)
   4300..4432    +  CDS            TcR (fragment): tetracycline efflux protein; tet; confers resistance to tetracycline
   4612..5200    -  rep_origin     ori: high-copy-number ColE1/pMB1/pBR322/pUC origin of replication
   5371..6231    -  CDS            AmpR: β-lactamase; bla; confers resistance to ampicillin, carbenicillin, and related antibiotics
   6232..6336    -  promoter       AmpR promoter: bla
   6363..6791    +  rep_origin     f1 ori (sequence partly withheld): f1 bacteriophage origin of replication; arrow indicates direction of (+) strand synthesis
   6823..6890    -  CDS            lacZα (fragment): LacZα fragment of β-galactosidase; lacZ fragment
   6949..6997    +  polyA_signal   poly(A) signal: synthetic polyadenylation signal
   7011..7102    +  misc_feature   pause site: RNA polymerase II transcriptional pause signal from the human α2 globin gene
>Addgene plasmid #115519 | pGL3-U6-XsgRNA-ccdB-EF1a-Puromycin | addgene full sequence | sequence record 224555 | Addgene NGS Result
GGTACCGATTAGTGAACGGATCTCGACGGTATCGATCACGAGACTAGCCTCGAGCGGCCGCCCCCTTCAC
CGAGGGCCTATTTCCCATGATTCCTTCATATTTGCATATACGATACAAGGCTGTTAGAGAGATAATTGGA
ATTAATTTGACTGTAAACACAAAGATATTAGTACAAAATACGTGACGTAGAAAGTAATAATTTCTTGGGT
AGTTTGCAGTTTTAAAATTATGTTTTAAAATGGACTATCATATGCTTACCGTAACTTGAAAGTATTTCGA
TTTCTTGGCTTTATATATCTTGTGGAAAGGACGAAACACCGGGAGACGCCGCATTAGGCACCCCAGGCTT
TACACTTTATGCTTCCGGCTCGTATAATGTGTGGATTTTGAGTTAGGATCCGTCGAGATTTTCAGGAGCT
AAGGAAGCTAAAATGGAGAAAAAAATCACTGGATATACCACCGTTGATATATCCCAATGGCATCGTAAAG
AACATTTTGAGGCATTTCAGTCAGTTGCTCAATGTACCTATAACCAGACCGTTCAGCTGGATATTACGGC
CTTTTTAAAGACCGTAAAGAAAAATAAGCACAAGTTTTATCCGGCCTTTATTCACATTCTTGCCCGCCTG
ATGAATGCTCATCCGGAATTCCGTATGGCAATGAAAGACGGTGAGCTGGTGATATGGGATAGTGTTCACC
CTTGTTACACCGTTTTCCATGAGCAAACTGAAACGTTTTCATCGCTCTGGAGTGAATACCACGACGATTT
CCGGCAGTTTCTACACATATATTCGCAAGATGTGGCGTGTTACGGTGAAAACCTGGCCTATTTCCCTAAA
GGGTTTATTGAGAATATGTTTTTCGTCTCAGCCAATCCCTGGGTGAGTTTCACCAGTTTTGATTTAAACG
TGGCCAATATGGACAACTTCTTCGCCCCCGTTTTCACCATGGGCAAATATTATACGCAAGGCGACAAGGT
GCTGATGCCGCTGGCGATTCAGGTTCATCATGCCGTTTGTGATGGCTTCCATGTCGGCAGAATGCTTAAT
GAATTACAACAGTACTGCGATGAGTGGCAGGGCGGGGCGTAAAGATCTGGATCCGGCTTACTAAAAGCCA
GATAACAGTATGCGTATTTGCGCGCTGATTTTTGCGGTATAAGAATATATACTGATATGTATACCCGAAG
TATGTCAAAAAGAGGTATGCTATGAAGCAGCGTATTACAGTGACAGTTGACAGCGACAGCTATCAGTTGC
TCAAGGCATATATGATGTCAATATCTCCGGTCTGGTAAGCACAACCATGCAGAATGAAGCCCGTCGTCTG
CGTGCCGAACGCTGGAAAGCGGAAAATCAGGAAGGGATGGCTGAGGTCGCCCGGTTTATTGAAATGAACG
GCTCTTTTGCTGACGAGAACAGGGGCTGGTGAAATGCAGTTTAAGGTTTACACCTATAAAAGAGAGAGCC
GTTATCGTCTGTTTGTGGATGTACAGAGTGATATTATTGACACGCCCGGGCGACGGATGGTGATCCCCCT
GGCCAGTGCACGTCTGCTGTCAGATAAAGTCTCCCGTGAACTTTACCCGGTGGTGCATATCGGGGATGAA
AGCTGGCGCATGATGACCACCGATATGGCCAGTGTGCCGGTCTCCGTTATCGGGGAAGAAGTGGCTGATC
TCAGCCACCGCGAAAATGACATCAAAAACGCCATTAACCTGATGTTCTGGGGAATATAAATGTCAGGCTC
CCTTATACACAGCCAGTCTGCAGGTCGACGCGTCTCCGTTTTAGAGCTAGAAATAGCAAGTTAAAATAAG
GCTAGTCCGTTATCAACTTGAAAAAGTGGCACCGAGTCGGTGCTTTTTTTAAAGGGCCCGTCGACTGCAG
AGGCCTGCATGCAAGCTTGGCGTAATCATAAATTCTCGACCTCGAGACAAATGGCAGTATTCATCCACAA
TTTTAAAAGAAAAGGGGGGATTGGGGGGTACAGTGCAGGGGAAAGAATAGTAGACATAATAGCAACAGAC
ATACAAACTAAAGAATTACAAAAACAAATTACAAAAATTCAAAATTTTCGGGTTTATTACAGGGACAGCA
GAGATCCACTTTGGCCGCCGTGAGGCTCCGGTGCCCGTCAGTGGGCAGAGCGCACATCGCCCACAGTCCC
CGAGAAGTTGGGGGGAGGGGTCGGCAATTGAACCGGTGCCTAGAGAAGGTGGCGCGGGGTAAACTGGGAA
AGTGATGTCGTGTACTGGCTCCGCCTTTTTCCCGAGGGTGGGGGAGAACCGTATATAAGTGCAGTAGTCG
CCGTGAACGTTCTTTTTCGCAACGGGTTTGCCGCCAGAACACAGGTAAGTGCCGTGTGTGGTTCCCGCGG
GCCTGGCCTCTTTACGGGTTATGGCCCTTGCGTGCCTTGAATTACTTCCACGCCCCTGGCTGCAGTACGT
GATTCTTGATCCCGAGCTTCGGGTTGGAAGTGGGTGGGAGAGTTCGAGGCCTTGCGCTTAAGGAGCCCCT
TCGCCTCGTGCTTGAGTTGAGGCCTGGCTTGGGCGCTGGGGCCGCCGCGTGCGAATCTGGTGGCACCTTC
GCGCCTGTCTCGCTGCTTTCGATAAGTCTCTAGCCATTTAAAATTTTTGATGACCTGCTGCGACGCTTTT
TTTCTGGCAAGATAGTCTTGTAAATGCGGGCCAAGATCTGCACACTGGTATTTCGGTTTTTGGGGCCGCG
GGCGGCGACGGGGCCCGTGCGTCCCAGCGCACATGTTCGGCGAGGCGGGGCCTGCGAGCGCGGCCACCGA
GAATCGGACGGGGGTAGTCTCAAGCTGGCCGGCCTGCTCTGGTGCCTGGCCTCGCGCCGCCGTGTATCGC
CCCGCCCTGGGCGGCAAGGCTGGCCCGGTCGGCACCAGTTGCGTGAGCGGAAAGATGGCCGCTTCCCGGC
CCTGCTGCAGGGAGCTCAAAATGGAGGACGCGGCGCTCGGGAGAGCGGGCGGGTGAGTCACCCACACAAA
GGAAAAGGGCCTTTCCGTCCTCAGCCGTCGCTTCATGTGACTCCACGGAGTACCGGGCGCCGTCCAGGCA
CCTCGATTAGTTCTCGAGCTTTTGGAGTACGTCGTCTTTAGGTTGGGGGGAGGGGTTTTATGCGATGGAG
TTTCCCCACACTGAGTGGGTGGAGACTGAAGTTAGGCCAGCTTGGCACTTGATGTAATTCTCCTTGGAAT
TTGCCCTTTTTGAGTTTGGATCTTGGTTCATTCTCAAGCCTCAGACAGTGGTTCAAAGTTTTTTTCTTCC
ATTTCAGGTGTCGTGAGGATCCACCGGAGCTTACCATGACCGAGTACAAGCCCACGGTGCGCCTCGCCAC
CCGCGACGACGTCCCCAGGGCCGTACGCACCCTCGCCGCCGCGTTCGCCGACTACCCCGCCACGCGCCAC
ACCGTCGATCCGGACCGCCACATCGAGCGGGTCACCGAGCTGCAAGAACTCTTCCTCACGCGCGTCGGGC
TCGACATCGGCAAGGTGTGGGTCGCGGACGACGGCGCCGCGGTGGCGGTCTGGACCACGCCGGAGAGCGT
CGAAGCGGGGGCGGTGTTCGCCGAGATCGGCCCGCGCATGGCCGAGTTGAGCGGTTCCCGGCTGGCCGCG
CAGCAACAGATGGAAGGCCTCCTGGCGCCGCACCGGCCCAAGGAGCCCGCGTGGTTCCTGGCCACCGTCG
GCGTGTCGCCCGACCACCAGGGCAAGGGTCTGGGCAGCGCCGTCGTGCTCCCCGGAGTGGAGGCGGCCGA
GCGCGCCGGGGTGCCCGCCTTCCTGGAGACCTCCGCGCCCCGCAACCTCCCCTTCTACGAGCGGCTCGGC
TTCACCGTCACCGCCGACGTCGAGGTGCCCGAAGGACCGCGCACCTGGTGCATGACCCGCAAGCCCGGTG
CCTGACGCCCGCCCCACGACCCGCAGCGCCCGACCGAAAGGAGCGCACGACCCCATGCATCGGTACCTTT
AAGACCAATGACTTACAAGGCAGCTGTAGATCTTAGCCACTTTCTAGAGTCGGGGCGGCCGGCCGCTTCG
AGCAGACATGATAAGATACATTGATGAGTTTGGACAAACCACAACTAGAATGCAGTGAAAAAAATGCTTT
ATTTGTGAAATTTGTGATGCTATTGCTTTATTTGTAACCATTATAAGCTGCAATAAACAAGTTAACAACA
ACAATTGCATTCATTTTATGTTTCAGGTTCAGGGGGAGGTGTGGGAGGTTTTTTAAAGCAAGTAAAACCT
CTACAAATGTGGTAAAATCGATAAGGATCCGTCGACCGATGCCCTTGAGAGCCTTCAACCCAGTCAGCTC
CTTCCGGTGGGCGCGGGGCATGACTATCGTCGCCGCACTTATGACTGTCTTCTTTATCATGCAACTCGTA
GGACAGGTGCCGGCAGCGCTCTTCCGCTTCCTCGCTCACTGACTCGCTGCGCTCGGTCGTTCGGCTGCGG
CGAGCGGTATCAGCTCACTCAAAGGCGGTAATACGGTTATCCACAGAATCAGGGGATAACGCAGGAAAGA
ACATGTGAGCAAAAGGCCAGCAAAAGGCCAGGAACCGTAAAAAGGCCGCGTTGCTGGCGTTTTTCCATAG
GCTCCGCCCCCCTGACGAGCATCACAAAAATCGACGCTCAAGTCAGAGGTGGCGAAACCCGACAGGACTA
TAAAGATACCAGGCGTTTCCCCCTGGAAGCTCCCTCGTGCGCTCTCCTGTTCCGACCCTGCCGCTTACCG
GATACCTGTCCGCCTTTCTCCCTTCGGGAAGCGTGGCGCTTTCTCATAGCTCACGCTGTAGGTATCTCAG
TTCGGTGTAGGTCGTTCGCTCCAAGCTGGGCTGTGTGCACGAACCCCCCGTTCAGCCCGACCGCTGCGCC
TTATCCGGTAACTATCGTCTTGAGTCCAACCCGGTAAGACACGACTTATCGCCACTGGCAGCAGCCACTG
GTAACAGGATTAGCAGAGCGAGGTATGTAGGCGGTGCTACAGAGTTCTTGAAGTGGTGGCCTAACTACGG
CTACACTAGAAGAACAGTATTTGGTATCTGCGCTCTGCTGAAGCCAGTTACCTTCGGAAAAAGAGTTGGT
AGCTCTTGATCCGGCAAACAAACCACCGCTGGTAGCGGTGGTTTTTTTGTTTGCAAGCAGCAGATTACGC
GCAGAAAAAAAGGATCTCAAGAAGATCCTTTGATCTTTTCTACGGGGTCTGACGCTCAGTGGAACGAAAA
CTCACGTTAAGGGATTTTGGTCATGAGATTATCAAAAAGGATCTTCACCTAGATCCTTTTAAATTAAAAA
TGAAGTTTTAAATCAATCTAAAGTATATATGAGTAAACTTGGTCTGACAGTTACCAATGCTTAATCAGTG
AGGCACCTATCTCAGCGATCTGTCTATTTCGTTCATCCATAGTTGCCTGACTCCCCGTCGTGTAGATAAC
TACGATACGGGAGGGCTTACCATCTGGCCCCAGTGCTGCAATGATACCGCGAGACCCACGCTCACCGGCT
CCAGATTTATCAGCAATAAACCAGCCAGCCGGAAGGGCCGAGCGCAGAAGTGGTCCTGCAACTTTATCCG
CCTCCATCCAGTCTATTAATTGTTGCCGGGAAGCTAGAGTAAGTAGTTCGCCAGTTAATAGTTTGCGCAA
CGTTGTTGCCATTGCTACAGGCATCGTGGTGTCACGCTCGTCGTTTGGTATGGCTTCATTCAGCTCCGGT
TCCCAACGATCAAGGCGAGTTACATGATCCCCCATGTTGTGCAAAAAAGCGGTTAGCTCCTTCGGTCCTC
CGATTGTTGTCAGAAGTAAGTTGGCCGCAGTGTTATCACTCATGGTTATGGCAGCACTGCATAATTCTCT
TACTGTCATGCCATCCGTAAGATGCTTTTCTGTGACTGGTGAGTACTCAACCAAGTCATTCTGAGAATAG
TGTATGCGGCGACCGAGTTGCTCTTGCCCGGCGTCAATACGGGATAATACCGCGCCACATAGCAGAACTT
TAAAAGTGCTCATCATTGGAAAACGTTCTTCGGGGCGAAAACTCTCAAGGATCTTACCGCTGTTGAGATC
CAGTTCGATGTAACCCACTCGTGCACCCAACTGATCTTCAGCATCTTTTACTTTCACCAGCGTTTCTGGG
TGAGCAAAAACAGGAAGGCAAAATGCCGCAAAAAAGGGAATAAGGGCGACACGGAAATGTTGAATACTCA
TACTCTTCCTTTTTCAATATTATTGAAGCATTTATCAGGGTTATTGTCTCATGAGCGGATACATATTTGA
ATGTATTTAGAAAAATAAACAAATAGGGGTTCCGCGCACATTTCCCCGAAAAGTGCCACCTG
[124 nt withheld, positions 6363-6486]
C
[91 nt withheld, positions 6488-6578]
A
[49 nt withheld, positions 6580-6628]
CCTTTGACGTTGGAGTCCACGTTCTTT
[37 nt withheld, positions 6656-6692]
ACCCTATCTCGGTCTATTCTTTTGATTTATAAGGGATTTTGCCGATTTCGGCCTATTGGTTAAAAAATGA
GCTGATTTAACAAAAATTTAACGCGAATTTTAACAAAATATTAACGCTTACAATTTGCCATTCGCCATTC
AGGCTGCGCAACTGTTGGGAAGGGCGATCGGTGCGGGCCTCTTCGCTATTACGCCAGCCCAAGCTACCAT
GATAAGTAAGTAATATTAAGGTACGGGAGGTACTTGGAGCGGCCGCAATAAAATATCTTTATTTTCATTA
CATCTGTGTGTTGGTTTTTTGTGTGAATCGATAGTACTAACATACGCTCTCCATCAAAACAAAACGAAAC
AAAACAAACTAGCAAAATAGGCTGTCCCCAGTGCAAGTGCAGGTGCCAGAACATTTCTCTATCGATA
